Addgene plasmid #232724: p2T-U6-sgGAA
Purpose: Cas9 guide RNA targeting GAA repeats for A-to-G base editing
Depositing lab: David Liu. Publication: Base editing of trinucleotide repeats that cause Huntington's disease and Friedreich's ataxia reduces somatic repeat expansions in patient cells and in mice. Matuszek Z, Arbab M, Kesavan M, Hsu A, Roy JCL, Zhao J, Yu T, Weisburd B, Newby GA, Doherty NJ, Wu M, Shibata S, Cristian A, Tao YA, Fearnley LG, Bahlo M, Rehm HL, Xie J, Gao G, Mouro Pinto R, Liu DR. Nat Genet. 2025 May 26. doi: 10.1038/s41588-025-02172-8. PubMed 40419681.
Backbone
  Vector backbone: p2T-U6-HygroR
  Vector type: Mammalian Expression
Growth in bacteria
  Bacterial resistance: Ampicillin, 100 μg/mL
  Growth temperature: 37°C
  Growth strain: DH5alpha
  Copy number: High Copy
Gene/Insert
  Gene/Insert name: SpCas9 gRNA targeting GAA repeats
  Species: H. sapiens (human)
  Cloning method: Unknown
Terms and licenses: Academic/Nonprofit Terms; Industry Terms: Not Available to Industry
How to cite: p2T-U6-sgGAA was a gift from David Liu (Addgene plasmid # 232724 ; http://n2t.net/addgene:232724 ; RRID:Addgene_232724)
