[The description below was written by a language model from this plasmid's Addgene catalogue record and pLannotate feature annotations shown in this document.]
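Description:
p2T-U6-sgGAA is a 5.8 kb mammalian expression plasmid built on the p2T-U6-HygroR backbone that delivers a single guide RNA for Streptococcus pyogenes Cas9. It is maintained in E. coli as a high-copy plasmid through a ColE1/pUC-type origin and selected with ampicillin via the β-lactamase gene. An f1 phage origin and remnants of a standard cloning-vector polylinker region (lac promoter and operator, lacZα fragment, and flanking T3 and T7 promoters) are also present but are backbone carry-over rather than functional parts of the payload.

The payload is a human U6 RNA polymerase III promoter driving a guide whose spacer targets GAA trinucleotide repeats in the human genome, fused to an SpCas9 guide scaffold. The scaffold is annotated only as partial gRNA scaffold and tracrRNA matches, which may reflect a variant scaffold, although the record does not say so. Oriented in the opposite direction is a mammalian selection cassette in which the SV40 early promoter drives the hygromycin resistance gene, followed by SV40 polyadenylation signals, allowing enrichment or stable selection of transfected cells. A short ble fragment and a large T antigen fragment near the polyadenylation region appear to be cloning remnants. A lox2272 and a loxP site lie just upstream of the U6 promoter, but their intended role is not stated.

The plasmid encodes no Cas9 or deaminase, so it must be paired with a separately supplied adenine base editor. According to the record, it is used for A-to-G base editing within GAA repeats, in work on interrupting the repeat tracts underlying Friedreich's ataxia to reduce somatic repeat expansion.
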