Features (pLannotate 1.2.2; 22 found; start..end, strand, type, name):
    523..615     +  CDS            lacI (fragment): lac repressor; lacI; The lac repressor binds to the lac operator to inhibit transcription in E. coli. This inhibition can be relieved by adding lactose or isopropyl-β-D-thiogalactopyranoside (IPTG).
    628..649     +  protein_bind   CAP binding site: CAP binding activates transcription in the presence of cAMP. E. coli catabolite activator protein
    664..694     +  promoter       lac promoter: promoter for the E. coli lac operon
    702..718     +  protein_bind   lac operator: The lac repressor binds to the lac operator to inhibit transcription in E. coli. This inhibition can be relieved by adding lactose or isopropyl-β-D-thiogalactopyranoside (IPTG). lac repressor encoded by lacI
    763..781     +  promoter       T3 promoter: promoter for bacteriophage T3 RNA polymerase
   1091..1301    +  promoter       SV40 promoter: SV40 early promoter
   1358..2383    +  CDS            HygR: aminoglycoside phosphotransferase from E. coli; aph(4)-Ia; confers resistance to hygromycin
   2393..2518    +  CDS            ble (fragment): BLE_KLEPN - Experimental evidence at protein level: Swiss-Prot protein existence level 1. Binding protein with a strong affinity to the bleomycin family of antibiotics. Binds to CL990; an antimitotic-antibiotic compound. From Klebsiella pneumoniae.
   2513..2634    +  polyA_signal   SV40 poly(A) signal: SV40 polyadenylation signal
   2667..2735    +  CDS            large T antigen (fragment): large T antigen from SV40 (simian virus 40)
   2758..2879    +  polyA_signal   SV40 poly(A) signal: SV40 polyadenylation signal
   2946..2989    -  misc_RNA       gRNA scaffold (fragment): guide RNA scaffold for the Streptococcus pyogenes CRISPR/Cas9 system
   2996..3063    -  misc_RNA       tracrRNA (fragment): trans-activating CRISPR RNA for the Streptococcus pyogenes CRISPR/Cas9 system
   3110..3350    -  promoter       U6 promoter: RNA polymerase III promoter for human U6 snRNA
   3368..3401    -  protein_bind   lox2272: Cre-mediated recombination occurs in the 8-bp core sequence (GGATACTT). lox2272 sites are compatible with each other, but incompatible with loxP or loxN sites (Lee and Saito, 1988). Cre recombinase
   3439..3472    -  protein_bind   loxP: Cre-mediated recombination occurs in the 8-bp core sequence (GCATACAT). Cre recombinase
   3717..3735    -  promoter       T7 promoter: promoter for bacteriophage T7 RNA polymerase
   3743..3898    +  CDS            lacZα (fragment): LacZα fragment of β-galactosidase; lacZ fragment
   3903..4357    +  rep_origin     f1 ori (sequence partly withheld): f1 bacteriophage origin of replication; arrow indicates direction of (+) strand synthesis
   4383..4487    +  promoter       AmpR promoter: bla
   4488..5348    +  CDS            AmpR: β-lactamase; bla; confers resistance to ampicillin, carbenicillin, and related antibiotics
   5519..340     +  rep_origin     ori (across the origin): high-copy-number ColE1/pMB1/pBR322/pUC origin of replication
>Addgene plasmid #232724 | p2T-U6-sgGAA | addgene full sequence | sequence record 463539 | Addgene NGS Result
CGATAAGTCGTGTCTTACCGGGTTGGACTCAAGACGATAGTTACCGGATAAGGCGCAGCGGTCGGGCTGA
ACGGGGGGTTCGTGCACACAGCCCAGCTTGGAGCGAACGACCTACACCGAACTGAGATACCTACAGCGTG
AGCTATGAGAAAGCGCCACGCTTCCCGAAGGGAGAAAGGCGGACAGGTATCCGGTAAGCGGCAGGGTCGG
AACAGGAGAGCGCACGAGGGAGCTTCCAGGGGGAAACGCCTGGTATCTTTATAGTCCTGTCGGGTTTCGC
CACCTCTGACTTGAGCGTCGATTTTTGTGATGCTCGTCAGGGGGGCGGAGCCTATGGAAAAACGCCAGCA
ACGCGGCCTTTTTACGGTTCCTGGCCTTTTGCTGGCCTTTTGCTCACATGTTCTTTCCTGCGTTATCCCC
TGATTCTGTGGATAACCGTATTACCGCCTTTGAGTGAGCTGATACCGCTCGCCGCAGCCGAACGACCGAG
CGCAGCGAGTCAGTGAGCGAGGAAGCGGAAGAGCGCCCAATACGCAAACCGCCTCTCCCCGCGCGTTGGC
CGATTCATTAATGCAGCTGGCACGACAGGTTTCCCGACTGGAAAGCGGGCAGTGAGCGCAACGCAATTAA
TGTGAGTTAGCTCACTCATTAGGCACCCCAGGCTTTACACTTTATGCTTCCGGCTCGTATGTTGTGTGGA
ATTGTGAGCGGATAACAATTTCACACAGGAAACAGCTATGACCATGATTACGCCAAGCGCGCAATTAACC
CTCACTAAAGGGAACAAAAGCTGGAGCTCGGATCTGCTGGGCTTGCTGAAGGTAGGGGGTCAAGAACCAG
AGGTGTAAAGTACTTGAGTAATTTTACTTGATTACTGTACTTAAGTATTATTTTTGGGGATTTTTACTTT
ACTTGAGTACAATTAAAAATCAATACTTTTACTTTTACTTAATTACATTTTTTTAGAAAAAAAAGTACTT
TTTACTCCTTACAATTTTATTTACAGTCAAAAAGTACTTATTTTTTGGAGATCACTTGAATTCTGTGGAA
TGTGTGTCAGTTAGGGTGTGGAAAGTCCCCAGGCTCCCCAGCAGGCAGAAGTATGCAAAGCATGCATCTC
AATTAGTCAGCAACCATAGTCCCGCCCCTAACTCCGCCCATCCCGCCCCTAACTCCGCCCAGTTCCGCCC
ATTCTCCGCCCCATGGCTGACTAATTTTTTTTATTTATGCAGAGGCCGAGGCCGCCTCTGCCTCTGAGCT
ATTCCAGAAGTAGTGAGGAGGCTTTTTTGGAGGCCTAGGCTTTTGCAAAAAGCTCCCGGGAGCTTGTATA
TCCATTTTCGGATCTGATCAGCACGTGATGAAAAAGCCTGAACTCACCGCGACGTCTGTCGAGAAGTTTC
TGATCGAAAAGTTCGACAGCGTCTCCGACCTGATGCAGCTCTCGGAGGGCGAAGAATCTCGTGCTTTCAG
CTTCGATGTAGGAGGGCGTGGATATGTCCTGCGGGTAAATAGCTGCGCCGATGGTTTCTACAAAGATCGT
TATGTTTATCGGCACTTTGCATCGGCCGCGCTCCCGATTCCGGAAGTGCTTGACATTGGGGAATTCAGCG
AGAGCCTGACCTATTGCATCTCCCGCCGTGCACAGGGTGTCACGTTGCAAGACCTGCCTGAAACCGAACT
GCCCGCTGTTCTGCAGCCGGTCGCGGAGGCCATGGATGCGATCGCTGCGGCCGATCTTAGCCAGACGAGC
GGGTTCGGCCCATTCGGACCGCAAGGAATCGGTCAATACACTACATGGCGTGATTTCATATGCGCGATTG
CTGATCCCCATGTGTATCACTGGCAAACTGTGATGGACGACACCGTCAGTGCGTCCGTCGCGCAGGCTCT
CGATGAGCTGATGCTTTGGGCCGAGGACTGCCCCGAAGTCCGGCACCTCGTGCACGCGGATTTCGGCTCC
AACAATGTCCTGACGGACAATGGCCGCATAACAGCGGTCATTGACTGGAGCGAGGCGATGTTCGGGGATT
CCCAATACGAGGTCGCCAACATCTTCTTCTGGAGGCCGTGGTTGGCTTGTATGGAGCAGCAGACGCGCTA
CTTCGAGCGGAGGCATCCGGAGCTTGCAGGATCGCCGCGGCTCCGGGCGTATATGCTCCGCATTGGTCTT
GACCAACTCTATCAGAGCTTGGTTGACGGCAATTTCGATGATGCAGCTTGGGCGCAGGGTCGATGCGACG
CAATCGTCCGATCCGGAGCCGGGACTGTCGGGCGTACACAAATCGCCCGCAGAAGCGCGGCCGTCTGGAC
CGATGGCTGTGTAGAAGTACTCGCCGATAGTGGAAACCGACGCCCCAGCACTCGTCCGAGGGCAAAGGAA
TAGCACGTGCTACGAGATTTCGATTCCACCGCCGCCTTCTATGAAAGGTTGGGCTTCGGAATCGTTTTCC
GGGACGCCGGCTGGATGATCCTCCAGCGCGGGGATCTCATGCTGGAGTTCTTCGCCCACCCCAACTTGTT
TATTGCAGCTTATAATGGTTACAAATAAAGCAATAGCATCACAAATTTCACAAATAAAGCATTTTTTTCA
CTGCATTCTAGTTGTGGTTTGTCCAAACTCATCAATGTATCTTATCATGTCTGTATACCGTCGACCTTCG
CGATTTTACCACATTTGTAGAGGTTTTACTTGCTTTAAAAAACCTCCCACATCTCCCCCTGAACCTGAAA
CATAAAATGAATGCAATTGTTGTTGTTAACTTGTTTATTGCAGCTTATAATGGTTACAAATAAAGCAATA
GCATCACAAATTTCACAAATAAAGCATTTTTTTCACTGCATTCTAGTTGTGGTTTGTCCAAACTCATCAA
TGTATCTTATCATGTCTGCTCGAAGCGGCCGTACCTCTAGAGCCATTTGTCTGCAGAATTGGCGCACGCG
CTAAAAACGGACTAGCCTTATTTTAACTTGCTATTTCTAGCTCTAAAACAAAAAAGCACCGACTCGGTGC
CACTTTTTCAAGTTGATAACGGACTAGCCTTATTTAAACTTGCTATGCTGTTTCCAGCATAGCTCTTAAA
CTCTTCTTCTTCTTCTTCTTCGGTGTTTCGTCCTTTCCACAAGATATATAAAGCCAAGAAATCGAAATAC
TTTCAAGTTACGGTAAGCATATGATAGTCCATTTTAAAACATAATTTTAAAACTGCAAACTACCCAAGAA
ATTATTACTTTCTACGTCACGTATTTTGTACTAATATCTTTGTGTTTACAGTCAAATTAATTCCAATTAT
CTCTCTAACAGCCTTGTATCGTATATGCAAATATGAAGGAATCATGGGAAATAGGCCCTCACATGCGCGC
CGGTACCATAACTTCGTATAAAGTATCCTATACGAAGTTATGGCCGGCCAAGGGCAATTCCACCACACTG
GACTATCGATAACTTCGTATAATGTATGCTATACGAAGTTATCGACACCATGGTGGCCTCCAGATCCTTC
GAGATCGATCTTTCTTGCTTTTACTTTTACTTCCTTAATACTCAAGTACAATTTTAATGGAGTACTTTTT
TACTTTTACTCAAGTAAGATTCTAGCCAGATACTTTTACTTTTAATTGAGTAAAATTTTCCCTAAGTACT
TGTACTTTCACTTGAGTAAAATTTTTGAGTACTTTTTACACCTCTGTCAAGAACCATATGCCGGTACCCA
ATTCGCCCTATAGTGAGTCGTATTACGCGCGCTCACTGGCCGTCGTTTTACAACGTCGTGACTGGGAAAA
CCCTGGCGTTACCCAACTTAATCGCCTTGCAGCACATCCCCCTTTCGCCAGCTGGCGTAATAGCGAAGAG
GCCCGCACCGATCGCCCTTCCCAACAGTTGCGCAGCCTGAATGGCGAATGGG
[59 nt withheld, positions 3903-3961]
ACCACACCCGCC
[52 nt withheld, positions 3974-4025]
C
[91 nt withheld, positions 4027-4117]
A
[49 nt withheld, positions 4119-4167]
CCTTTGACGTTGGAGTCCACGTTCTTT
[37 nt withheld, positions 4195-4231]
ACCCTATCTCGGTCTATTCTTTTGATTTATAAGGGATTTTGCCGATTTCGGCCTATTGGTTAAAAAATGA
GCTGATTTAACAAAAATTTAACGCGAATTTTAACAAAATATTAACGCTTACAATTTAGGTGGCACTTTTC
GGGGAAATGTGCGCGGAACCCCTATTTGTTTATTTTTCTAAATACATTCAAATATGTATCCGCTCATGAG
ACAATAACCCTGATAAATGCTTCAATAATATTGAAAAAGGAAGAGTATGAGTATTCAACATTTCCGTGTC
GCCCTTATTCCCTTTTTTGCGGCATTTTGCCTTCCTGTTTTTGCTCACCCAGAAACGCTGGTGAAAGTAA
AAGATGCTGAAGATCAGTTGGGTGCACGAGTGGGTTACATCGAACTGGATCTCAACAGCGGTAAGATCCT
TGAGAGTTTTCGCCCCGAAGAACGTTTTCCAATGATGAGCACTTTTAAAGTTCTGCTATGTGGCGCGGTA
TTATCCCGTATTGACGCCGGGCAAGAGCAACTCGGTCGCCGCATACACTATTCTCAGAATGACTTGGTTG
AGTACTCACCAGTCACAGAAAAGCATCTTACGGATGGCATGACAGTAAGAGAATTATGCAGTGCTGCCAT
AACCATGAGTGATAACACTGCGGCCAACTTACTTCTGACAACGATCGGAGGACCGAAGGAGCTAACCGCT
TTTTTGCACAACATGGGGGATCATGTAACTCGCCTTGATCGTTGGGAACCGGAGCTGAATGAAGCCATAC
CAAACGACGAGCGTGACACCACGATGCCTGTAGCAATGGCAACAACGTTGCGCAAACTATTAACTGGCGA
ACTACTTACTCTAGCTTCCCGGCAACAATTAATAGACTGGATGGAGGCGGATAAAGTTGCAGGACCACTT
CTGCGCTCGGCCCTTCCGGCTGGCTGGTTTATTGCTGATAAATCTGGAGCCGGTGAGCGTGGGTCTCGCG
GTATCATTGCAGCACTGGGGCCAGATGGTAAGCCCTCCCGTATCGTAGTTATCTACACGACGGGGAGTCA
GGCAACTATGGATGAACGAAATAGACAGATCGCTGAGATAGGTGCCTCACTGATTAAGCATTGGTAACTG
TCAGACCAAGTTTACTCATATATACTTTAGATTGATTTAAAACTTCATTTTTAATTTAAAAGGATCTAGG
TGAAGATCCTTTTTGATAATCTCATGACCAAAATCCCTTAACGTGAGTTTTCGTTCCACTGAGCGTCAGA
CCCCGTAGAAAAGATCAAAGGATCTTCTTGAGATCCTTTTTTTCTGCGCGTAATCTGCTGCTTGCAAACA
AAAAAACCACCGCTACCAGCGGTGGTTTGTTTGCCGGATCAAGAGCTACCAACTCTTTTTCCGAAGGTAA
CTGGCTTCAGCAGAGCGCAGATACCAAATACTGTTCTTCTAGTGTAGCCGTAGTTAGGCCACCACTTCAA
GAACTCTGTAGCACCGCCTACATACCTCGCTCTGCTAATCCTGTTACCAGTGGCTGCTGCCAGTGG
